>Addgene plasmid #32414 | pENTR-L5-oPRE-L2 | depositor full sequence | sequence record 37102 | pENTR-L5-oPRE-L2 sequence 3139 bps
TTGTACAAAGTTGGCATTATAAGAAAGCATTGCTTATCAATTTGTTGCAACGAACAGGTCACTATCAGTC
AAAATAAAATCATTATTTGCCATCCAGCTGCAGGGCGGCCGCGATATCCCCTATAGTGAGTCGTATTACA
TGGTCATAGCTGTTTCCTGGCAGCTCTGGCCCGTGTCTCAAAATCTCTGATGTTACATTGCACAAGATAA
AAATATATCATCATGAACAATAAAACTGTCTGCTTACATAAACAGTAATACAAGGGGTGTTATGAGCCAT
ATTCAACGGGAAACGTCGAGGCCGCGATTAAATTCCAACATGGATGCTGATTTATATGGGTATAAATGGG
CTCGCGATAATGTCGGGCAATCAGGTGCGACAATCTATCGCTTGTATGGGAAGCCCGATGCGCCAGAGTT
GTTTCTGAAACATGGCAAAGGTAGCGTTGCCAATGATGTTACAGATGAGATGGTCAGACTAAACTGGCTG
ACGGAATTTATGCCTCTTCCGACCATCAAGCATTTTATCCGTACTCCTGATGATGCATGGTTACTCACCA
CTGCGATCCCCGGAAAAACAGCATTCCAGGTATTAGAAGAATATCCTGATTCAGGTGAAAATATTGTTGA
TGCGCTGGCAGTGTTCCTGCGCCGGTTGCATTCGATTCCTGTTTGTAATTGTCCTTTTAACAGCGATCGC
GTATTTCGTCTCGCTCAGGCGCAATCACGAATGAATAACGGTTTGGTTGATGCGAGTGATTTTGATGACG
AGCGTAATGGCTGGCCTGTTGAACAAGTCTGGAAAGAAATGCATAAACTTTTGCCATTCTCACCGGATTC
AGTCGTCACTCATGGTGATTTCTCACTTGATAACCTTATTTTTGACGAGGGGAAATTAATAGGTTGTATT
GATGTTGGACGAGTCGGAATCGCAGACCGATACCAGGATCTTGCCATCCTATGGAACTGCCTCGGTGAGT
TTTCTCCTTCATTACAGAAACGGCTTTTTCAAAAATATGGTATTGATAATCCTGATATGAATAAATTGCA
GTTTCATTTGATGCTCGATGAGTTTTTCTAATCAGAATTGGTTAATTGGTTGTAACACTGGCAGAGCATT
ACGCTGACTTGACGGGACGGCGCAAGCTCATGACCAAAATCCCTTAACGTGAGTTACGCGTCGTTCCACT
GAGCGTCAGACCCCGTAGAAAAGATCAAAGGATCTTCTTGAGATCCTTTTTTTCTGCGCGTAATCTGCTG
CTTGCAAACAAAAAAACCACCGCTACCAGCGGTGGTTTGTTTGCCGGATCAAGAGCTACCAACTCTTTTT
CCGAAGGTAACTGGCTTCAGCAGAGCGCAGATACCAAATACTGTTCTTCTAGTGTAGCCGTAGTTAGGCC
ACCACTTCAAGAACTCTGTAGCACCGCCTACATACCTCGCTCTGCTAATCCTGTTACCAGTGGCTGCTGC
CAGTGGCGATAAGTCGTGTCTTACCGGGTTGGACTCAAGACGATAGTTACCGGATAAGGCGCAGCGGTCG
GGCTGAACGGGGGGTTCGTGCACACAGCCCAGCTTGGAGCGAACGACCTACACCGAACTGAGATACCTAC
AGCGTGAGCTATGAGAAAGCGCCACGCTTCCCGAAGGGAGAAAGGCGGACAGGTATCCGGTAAGCGGCAG
GGTCGGAACAGGAGAGCGCACGAGGGAGCTTCCAGGGGGAAACGCCTGGTATCTTTATAGTCCTGTCGGG
TTTCGCCACCTCTGACTTGAGCGTCGATTTTTGTGATGCTCGTCAGGGGGGCGGAGCCTATGGAAAAACG
CCAGCAACGCGGCCTTTTTACGGTTCCTGGCCTTTTGCTGGCCTTTTGCTCACATGTTCTTTCCTGCGTT
ATCCCCTGATTCTGTGGATAACCGTATTACCGCCTTTGAGTGAGCTGATACCGCTCGCCGCAGCCGAACG
ACCGAGCGCAGCGAGTCAGTGAGCGAGGAAGCGGAAGAGCGCCCAATACGCAAACCGCCTCTCCCCGCGC
GTTGGCCGATTCATTAATGCAGCTGGCACGACAGGTTTCCCGACTGGAAAGCGGGCAGTGAGCGCAACGC
AATTAATACGCGTACCGCTAGCCAGGAAGAGTTTGTAGAAACGCAAAAAGGCCATCCGTCAGGATGGCCT
TCTGCTTAGTTTGATGCCTGGCAGTTTATGGCGGGCGTCCTGCCCGCCACCCTCCGGGCCGTTGCTTCAC
AACGTTCAAATCCGCTCCCGGCGGATTTGTCCTACTCAGGAGAGCGTTCACCGACAAACAACAGATAAAA
CGAAAGGCCCAGTCTTCCGACTGAGCCTTTCGTTTTATTTGATGCCTGGCAGTTCCCTACTCTCGCGTTA
ACGCTAGCATGGATGTTTTCCCAGTCACGACGTTGTAAAACGACGGCCAGTCTTAAGCTCGGGCCCCAAA
TAATGATTTTATTTTGACTGATAGTGACCTGTTCGTTGCAACAAATTGATGAGCAATGCTTTTTTATAAT
GCCAACTTTGTATACAAAAGTTGTGGAGCATCTTACCGCCATTTATACCCATATTTGTTCTGTTTTTCTT
GATTTGGGTATACATTTAAATGTTAATAAAACAAAATGGTGGGGCAATCATTTACATTTTATGGGATATG
TAATTACTAGTTCAGGTGTATTGCCACAAGACAAACATGTTAAGAAACTTTCCCGTTATTTACGCTCTGT
TCCTGTTAATCAACCTCTGGATTACAAAATTTGTGAAAGATTGACTGATATTCTTAACTATGTTGCTCCT
TTTACGCTGTGTGGATATGCTGCTTTAATGCCTCTGTATCATGCTATTGCTTCCCGTACGGCTTTCGTTT
TCTCCTCCTTGTATAAATCCTGGTTGCTGTCTCTTTATGAGGAGTTGTGGCCCGTTGTCCGTCAACGTGG
CGTGGTGTGCTCTGTGTTTGCTGACGCAACCCCCACTGGCTGGGGCATTGCCACCACCTGTCAACTCCTT
TCTGGGACTTTCGCTTTCCCCCTCCCGATCGCCACGGCAGAACTCATCGCCGCCTGCCTTGCCCGCTGCT
GGACAGGGGCTAGGTTGCTGGGCACTGATAATTCCGTGGTGTTGTCGTACCCAGCTTTC
Features (pLannotate 1.2.2; 11 found; start..end, strand, type, name):
    120..138     -  promoter       T7 promoter: promoter for bacteriophage T7 RNA polymerase
    272..1081    +  CDS            KanR: aminoglycoside phosphotransferase; aph(3')-Ia; confers resistance to kanamycin in bacteria or G418 (Geneticin®) in eukaryotes
   1228..1816    +  rep_origin     ori: high-copy-number ColE1/pMB1/pBR322/pUC origin of replication
   1999..2091    +  CDS            lacI (fragment): lac repressor; lacI; The lac repressor binds to the lac operator to inhibit transcription in E. coli. This inhibition can be relieved by adding lactose or isopropyl-β-D-thiogalactopyranoside (IPTG).
   2146..2173    -  terminator     rrnB T2 terminator: transcription terminator T2 from the E. coli rrnB gene
   2305..2348    +  terminator     rrnB T1 terminator: Escherichia coli rrnB; transcription terminator T1 from the E. coli rrnB gene
   2395..2431    -  CDS            lacZα (fragment): LacZα fragment of β-galactosidase; lacZ fragment
   2448..2543    +  protein_bind   attL5: mutant version of attL; recombination site for the Gateway® LR reaction LR Clonase™
   2541..2606    +  CDS            S (fragment): HBSAG_WHV6 - Experimental evidence at transcript level: Swiss-Prot protein existence level 2. The middle envelope protein plays an important role in the budding of the virion. It is involved in the induction of budding in a nucleocapsid independent way. In this process the majority of envelope proteins bud to form subviral lipoprotein particles of 22 nm of diameter that do not contain a nucleocapsid (By similarity). From Woodchuck hepatitis B virus (isolate w64/pWS23) (WHV).
   2738..3127    +  misc_feature   WPRE: woodchuck hepatitis virus posttranscriptional regulatory element
   3129..89      -  protein_bind   attL2 (across the origin): mutant version of attL; recombination site for the Gateway® LR reaction LR Clonase™
