[The description below was written by a language model from this plasmid's Addgene catalogue record and pLannotate feature annotations shown in this document.]
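Description:
pENTR-L5-oPRE-L2 is a small (about 3.1 kb) Gateway entry clone built by recombining an insert into the Invitrogen donor vector pDONR221 P5-P2, leaving it flanked by attL5 and attL2 sites. It is a purely bacterial cloning plasmid, maintained through a high-copy ColE1/pUC-type origin and selected with kanamycin via the aph(3')-Ia gene. The backbone also carries rrnB T1 and T2 transcription terminators upstream of the attL5 site, which insulate the insert from read-through transcription, along with a T7 promoter and short residual lacI and lacZα fragments that have no functional role here. There is no eukaryotic promoter or coding payload in this plasmid.

The insert is oPRE, an optimised version of the woodchuck hepatitis virus post-transcriptional regulatory element (WPRE). WPRE is placed in the 3' untranslated region of a transgene to increase transcript stability and export, and so raise expression and viral vector titre. In oPRE the X protein promoter has been deleted, and the four ATGs that precede open reading frames of more than 25 amino acids have been mutated; repository sequencing confirmed that all four are changed to TAG. These changes remove the potential for expressing woodchuck X protein fragments. The annotation detects a WPRE match and a short fragment resembling the viral S gene, both of which reflect the woodchuck hepatitis virus origin of the element rather than separate features. The element was derived from a retroviral vector carrying GFP and oPRE.

The attL5/attL2 configuration makes this a module for multi-fragment Gateway LR assembly, occupying the downstream position after a partner entry clone ending in a compatible site. It belongs to a toolbox for rapidly assembling viral vectors that increase or decrease neuronal gene expression in vivo.
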