Addgene plasmid #32414: pENTR-L5-oPRE-L2
Depositing lab: Matthew Nolan. Depositing organization: University of Edinburgh. Publication: A Molecular Toolbox for Rapid Generation of Viral Vectors to Up- or Down-Regulate Neuronal Gene Expression in vivo. White MD, Milne RV, Nolan MF. Front Mol Neurosci. 2011;4:8. Epub 2011 Jul 4. 10.3389/fnmol.2011.00008 PubMed 21772812.
Backbone
  Vector backbone: pDONR221 P5-P2
  Backbone manufacturer: Invitrogen
  Vector type: Gateway cloning vector
Growth in bacteria
  Bacterial resistance: Kanamycin, 50 μg/mL
  Growth temperature: 30°C
  Growth strain: Stbl2
  Copy number: High Copy
Gene/Insert
  Gene/Insert name: oPRE (alt name: optimised version of WPRE)
  Mutation: WPRE with deletion of X protein promoter and mutation of all four ATGs which are followed by an ORF encoding more than 25 amino acids
  Cloning method: Gateway Cloning
  Sequencing primers: 5′ M13 Forward
Resource information
  A portion of this plasmid was derived from a plasmid made by: pMP71 GFP oPRE Provided by Dr Axel Schambach the user of the oPRE should cite the original article describing the element by Axel Schambach of Hannover Biomedical Research School
Terms and licenses: Academic/Nonprofit Terms; Industry Terms: Not Available to Industry
Depositor comments: Gene Therapy (2006) 13, 641–645. doi:10.1038/sj.gt.3302698; published online 15 December 2005 'Woodchuck hepatitis virus post-transcriptional regulatory element deleted from X protein and promoter sequences enhances retroviral vector titer and expression. Schambach A, Bohne J, Baum C, Hermann FG, Egerer L, von Laer D, Giroglou T. Gene Ther. 2006 Apr;13(7):641-5.' Addgene Sanger sequencing confirms that all four ATGs in the oPRE have been mutated to TAGs
How to cite: pENTR-L5-oPRE-L2 was a gift from Matthew Nolan (Addgene plasmid # 32414)
