>Addgene plasmid #32414 | pENTR-L5-oPRE-L2 | addgene partial sequence | sequence record 39027 | M13pUC-Fwd 5'-CCCAGTCACGACGTTGTAAAACG-3'
ATGATTTTATTTTGACTGATAGTGACCTGTTCGTTGCAACAAATTGATGAGCAATGCTTTTTTATAATGC
CAACTTTGTATACAAAAGTTGGAGCATCTTACCGCCATTTATACCCATATTTGTTCTGTTTTTCTTGATT
TGGGTATACATTTAAATGTTAATAAAACAAAATGGTGGGGCAATCATTTACATTTTTAGGGATATGTAAT
TACTAGTTCAGGTGTATTGCCACAAGACAAACATGTTAAGAAACTTTCCCGTTATTTACGCTCTGTTCCT
GTTAATCAACCTCTGGATTACAAAATTTGTGAAAGATTGACTGATATTCTTAACTATGTTGCTCCTTTTA
CGCTGTGTGGATATGCTGCTTTATAGCCTCTGTATCTAGCTATTGCTTCCCGTACGGCTTTCGTTTTCTC
CTCCTTGTATAAATCCTGGTTGCTGTCTCTTTTAGAGGAGTTGTGGCCCGTTGTCCGTCAACGTGGCGTG
GTGTGCTCTGTGTTTGCTGACGCAACCCCCACTGGCTGGGGCATTGCCACCACCTGTCAACTCCTTTCTG
GGACTTTCGCTTTCCCCCTCCCGATCGC
